>Addgene plasmid #140901 | pCX-SpiCee-NES | addgene full sequence | sequence record 304815 | Addgene NGS Result
GGCGAGGCGGAGAGGTGCGGCGGCAGCCAATCAGAGCGGCGCGCTCCGAAAGTTTCCTTTTATGGCGAGG
CGGCGGCGGCGGCGGCCCTATAAAAAGCGAAGCGCGCGGCGGGCGGGAGTCGCTGCGCGCTGCCTTCGCC
CCGTGCCCCGCTCCGCCGCCGCCTCGCGCCGCCCGCCCCGGCTCTGACTGACCGCGTTACTCCCACAGGT
GAGCGGGCGGGACGGCCCTTCTCCTCCGGGCTGTAATTAGCGCTTGGTTTAATGACGGCTTGTTTCTTTT
CTGTGGCTGCGTGAAAGCCTTGAGGGGCTCCGGGAGGGCCCTTTGTGCGGGGGGAGCGGCTCGGGGGGTG
CGTGCGTGTGTGTGTGCGTGGGGAGCGCCGCGTGCGGCTCCGCGCTGCCCGGCGGCTGTGAGCGCTGCGG
GCGCGGCGCGGGGCTTTGTGCGCTCCGCAGTGTGCGCGAGGGGAGCGCGGCCGGGGGCGGTGCCCCGCGG
TGCGGGGGGGGCTGCGAGGGGAACAAAGGCTGCGTGCGGGGTGTGTGCGTGGGGGGGTGAGCAGGGGGTG
TGGGCGCGTCGGTCGGGCTGCAACCCCCCCTGCACCCCCCTCCCCGAGTTGCTGAGCACGGCCCGGCTTC
GGGTGCGGGGCTCCGTACGGGGCGTGGCGCGGGGCTCGCCGTGCCGGGCGGGGGGTGGCGGCAGGTGGGG
GTGCCGGGCGGGGCGGGGCCGCCTCGGGCCGGGGAGGGCTCGGGGGAGGGGCGCGGCGGCCCCCGGAGCG
CCGGCGGCTGTCGAGGCGCGGCGAGCCGCAGCCATTGCCTTTTATGGTAATCGTGCGAGAGGGCGCAGGG
ACTTCCTTTGTCCCAAATCTGTGCGGAGCCGAAATCTGGGAGGCGCCGCCGCACCCCCTCTAGCGGGCGC
GGGGCGAAGCGGTGCGGCGCCGGCAGGAAGGAAATGGGCGGGGAGGGCCTTCGTGCGTCGCCGCGCCGCC
GTCCCCTTCTCCCTCTCCAGCCTCGGGGCTGTCCGCGGGGGGACGGCTGCCTTCGGGGGGGACGGGGCAG
GGCGGGGTTCGGCTTCTGGCGTGTGACCGGCGGCTCTAGAGCCTCTGCTAACCATGTTCATGCCTTCTTC
TTTTTCCTACAGCTCCTGGGCAACGTGCTGGTTATTGTGCTGTCTCATCATTTTGGCAAAGAATTCTGAT
ATCTTTAATTAAACCCCGGGACCGGTGCTAGCTCCGGAGCCACCATGGACTACAAAGACGATGACGACAA
GTCCGGAATCGATATGTCGATGACAGACTTGCTCAGCGCTGAGGACATCAAGAAGGCGATAGGAGCCTTT
ACTGCTGCAGACTCCTTCGACCACAAAAAGTTCTTCCAGATGGTGGGCCTGAAGAAAAAGAGTGCGGATG
ATGTGAAGAAGGTGTTCCACATTCTGGACAAAGACAAAGATGGCTTCATTGACGAGGATGAGCTGGGGTC
CATTCTGAAGGGCTTCTCCTCAGATGCCAGAGACTTGTCTGCTAAGGAAACAAAGACGCTGATGGCTGCT
GGAGACAAGGACGGGGATGGCAAGATTGGGGTTGAAGAGTTCTCCACTCTGGTGGCCGAAAGCATCGATC
TTAAG
[222 nt withheld, positions 1616-1837]
AGAAAAATGAAAGACACACTTAAGGCGGATCCCGCCACCATGGCCTCCTCCGAGGACGTCATCAAGGAGT
TCATGCGCTTCAAGGTGCGCATGGAGGGCTCCGTGAACGGCCACGAGTTCGAGATCGAGGGCGAGGGCGA
GGGCCGCCCCTACGAGGGCACCCAGACCGCCAAGCTGAAGGTGACCAAGGGCGGCCCCCTGCCCTTCGCC
TGGGACATCCTGTCCCCTCAGTTCCAGTACGGCTCCAAGGCCTACGTGAAGCACCCCGCCGACATCCCCG
ACTACTTGAAGCTGTCCTTCCCCGAGGGCTTCAAGTGGGAGCGCGTGATGAACTTCGAGGATGGCGGCGT
GGTGACCGTGACCCAGGACTCCTCCCTGCAGGACGGCGAGTTCATCTACAAGGTGAAGCTGCGCGGCACC
AACTTCCCCTCCGACGGCCCCGTAATGCAGAAGAAGACCATGGGCTGGGAGGCCTCCACCGAGCGGATGT
ACCCCGAGGACGGCGCCCTGAAGGGCGAGATCAAGATGAGGCTGAAGCTGAAGGACGGCGGCCACTACGA
CGCCGAGGTCAAGACCACCTACATGGCCAAGAAGCCCGTGCAGCTGCCCGGCGCCTACAAGACCGACATC
AAGCTGGACATCACCTCCCACAACGAGGACTACACCATCGTGGAACAGTACGAGCGCGCCGAGGGCCGCC
CCTCCACCGGCGCCTGTACACTTCAGCTATTCGTTCTTCGGCTCGCTTAGGCCTCAGGTGCAGGCTGCCT
ATCAGAAGGTGGTGGCTGGTGTGGCCAATGCCCTGGCTCACAAATACCACTGAGATCTTTTTCCCTCTGC
CAAAAATTATGGGGACATCATGAAGCCCCTTGAGCATCTGACTTCTGGCTAATAAAGGAAATTTATTTTC
ATTGCAATAGTGTGTTGGAATTTTTTGTGTCTCTCACTCGGAAGGACATATGGGAGGGCAAATCATTTAA
AACATCAGAATGAGTATTTGGTTTAGAGTTTGGCAACATATGCCCATATGCTGGCTGCCATGAACAAAGG
TTGGCTATAAAGAGGTCATCAGTATATGAAACAGCCCCCTGCTGTCCATTCCTTATTCCATAGAAAAGCC
TTGACTTGAGGTTAGATTTTTTTTATATTTTGTTTTGTGTTATTTTTTTCTTTAACATCCCTAAAATTTT
CCTTACATGTTTTACTAGCCAGATTTTTCCTCCTCTCCTGACTACTCCCAGTCATAGCTGTCCCTCTTCT
CTTATGGAGATCCCTCGACCTGCAGCCCAAGCTTGGCGTAATCATGGTCATAGCTGTTTCCTGTGTGAAA
TTGTTATCCGCTCACAATTCCACACAACATACGAGCCGGAAGCATAAAGTGTAAAGCCTGGGGTGCCTAA
TGAGTGAGCTAACTCACATTAATTGCGTTGCGCTCACTGCCCGCTTTCCAGTCGGGAAACCTGTCGTGCC
AGCGGATCCGCATCTCAATTAGTCAGCAACCATAGTCCCGCCCCTAACTCCGCCCATCCCGCCCCTAACT
CCGCCCAGTTCCGCCCATTCTCCGCCCCATGGCTGACTAATTTTTTTTATTTATGCAGAGGCCGAGGCCG
CCTCGGCCTCTGAGCTATTCCAGAAGTAGTGAGGAGGCTTTTTTGGAGGCCTAGGCTTTTGCAAAAAGCT
AACTTGTTTATTGCAGCTTATAATGGTTACAAATAAAGCAATAGCATCACAAATTTCACAAATAAAGCAT
TTTTTTCACTGCATTCTAGTTGTGGTTTGTCCAAACTCATCAATGTATCTTATCATGTCTGGATCCGCTG
CATTAATGAATCGGCCAACGCGCGGGGAGAGGCGGTTTGCGTATTGGGCGCTCTTCCGCTTCCTCGCTCA
CTGACTCGCTGCGCTCGGTCGTTCGGCTGCGGCGAGCGGTATCAGCTCACTCAAAGGCGGTAATACGGTT
ATCCACAGAATCAGGGGATAACGCAGGAAAGAACATGTGAGCAAAAGGCCAGCAAAAGGCCAGGAACCGT
AAAAAGGCCGCGTTGCTGGCGTTTTTCCATAGGCTCCGCCCCCCTGACGAGCATCACAAAAATCGACGCT
CAAGTCAGAGGTGGCGAAACCCGACAGGACTATAAAGATACCAGGCGTTTCCCCCTGGAAGCTCCCTCGT
GCGCTCTCCTGTTCCGACCCTGCCGCTTACCGGATACCTGTCCGCCTTTCTCCCTTCGGGAAGCGTGGCG
CTTTCTCATAGCTCACGCTGTAGGTATCTCAGTTCGGTGTAGGTCGTTCGCTCCAAGCTGGGCTGTGTGC
ACGAACCCCCCGTTCAGCCCGACCGCTGCGCCTTATCCGGTAACTATCGTCTTGAGTCCAACCCGGTAAG
ACACGACTTATCGCCACTGGCAGCAGCCACTGGTAACAGGATTAGCAGAGCGAGGTATGTAGGCGGTGCT
ACAGAGTTCTTGAAGTGGTGGCCTAACTACGGCTACACTAGAAGAACAGTATTTGGTATCTGCGCTCTGC
TGAAGCCAGTTACCTTCGGAAAAAGAGTTGGTAGCTCTTGATCCGGCAAACAAACCACCGCTGGTAGCGG
TGGTTTTTTTGTTTGCAAGCAGCAGATTACGCGCAGAAAAAAAGGATCTCAAGAAGATCCTTTGATCTTT
TCTACGGGGTCTGACGCTCAGTGGAACGAAAACTCACGTTAAGGGATTTTGGTCATGAGATTATCAAAAA
GGATCTTCACCTAGATCCTTTTAAATTAAAAATGAAGTTTTAAATCAATCTAAAGTATATATGAGTAAAC
TTGGTCTGACAGTTACCAATGCTTAATCAGTGAGGCACCTATCTCAGCGATCTGTCTATTTCGTTCATCC
ATAGTTGCCTGACTCCCCGTCGTGTAGATAACTACGATACGGGAGGGCTTACCATCTGGCCCCAGTGCTG
CAATGATACCGCGAGACCCACGCTCACCGGCTCCAGATTTATCAGCAATAAACCAGCCAGCCGGAAGGGC
CGAGCGCAGAAGTGGTCCTGCAACTTTATCCGCCTCCATCCAGTCTATTAATTGTTGCCGGGAAGCTAGA
GTAAGTAGTTCGCCAGTTAATAGTTTGCGCAACGTTGTTGCCATTGCTACAGGCATCGTGGTGTCACGCT
CGTCGTTTGGTATGGCTTCATTCAGCTCCGGTTCCCAACGATCAAGGCGAGTTACATGATCCCCCATGTT
GTGCAAAAAAGCGGTTAGCTCCTTCGGTCCTCCGATCGTTGTCAGAAGTAAGTTGGCCGCAGTGTTATCA
CTCATGGTTATGGCAGCACTGCATAATTCTCTTACTGTCATGCCATCCGTAAGATGCTTTTCTGTGACTG
GTGAGTACTCAACCAAGTCATTCTGAGAATAGTGTATGCGGCGACCGAGTTGCTCTTGCCCGGCGTCAAT
ACGGGATAATACCGCGCCACATAGCAGAACTTTAAAAGTGCTCATCATTGGAAAACGTTCTTCGGGGCGA
AAACTCTCAAGGATCTTACCGCTGTTGAGATCCAGTTCGATGTAACCCACTCGTGCACCCAACTGATCTT
CAGCATCTTTTACTTTCACCAGCGTTTCTGGGTGAGCAAAAACAGGAAGGCAAAATGCCGCAAAAAAGGG
AATAAGGGCGACACGGAAATGTTGAATACTCATACTCTTCCTTTTTCAATATTATTGAAGCATTTATCAG
GGTTATTGTCTCATGAGCGGATACATATTTGAATGTATTTAGAAAAATAAACAAATAGGGGTTCCGCGCA
CATTTCCCCGAAAAGTGCCACCTGGGTCGACATTGATTATTGACTAGTTATTAATAGTAATCAATTACGG
GGTCATTAGTTCATAGCCCATATATGGAGTTCCGCGTTACATAACTTACGGTAAATGGCCCGCCTGGCTG
ACCGCCCAACGACCCCCGCCCATTGACGTCAATAATGACGTATGTTCCCATAGTAACGCCAATAGGGACT
TTCCATTGACGTCAATGGGTGGAGTATTTACGGTAAACTGCCCACTTGGCAGTACATCAAGTGTATCATA
TGCCAAGTACGCCCCCTATTGACGTCAATGACGGTAAATGGCCCGCCTGGCATTATGCCCAGTACATGAC
CTTATGGGACTTTCCTACTTGGCAGTACATCTACGTATTAGTCATCGCTATTACCATGGTCGAGGTGAGC
CCCACGTTCTGCTTCACTCTCCCCATCTCCCCCCCCTCCCCACCCCCAATTTTGTATTTATTTATTTTTT
AATTATTTTGTGCAGCGATGGGGGCGGGGG
Features (pLannotate 1.2.2; 22 found; start..end, strand, type, name):
    116..1132    +  intron         chimeric intron: chimera between introns from chicken β-actin and rabbit β-globin
   1130..1186    +  CDS            HBB (fragment): HBB_LEPEU - Experimental evidence at protein level: Swiss-Prot protein existence level 1. Involved in oxygen transport from the lung to the various peripheral tissues. From Lepus europaeus (European hare).
   1237..1257    +  CDS            3xFLAG (fragment): three tandem FLAG® epitope tags
   1274..1603    +  CDS            Pvalb: PRVA_RAT - Also known as Pva. Experimental evidence at protein level: Swiss-Prot protein existence level 1. In muscle, parvalbumin is thought to be involved in relaxation after contraction. It binds two calcium ions. From Rattus norvegicus (Rat).
   1616..1915    +  CDS            CALMA_ARBPU (fragment) (sequence partly withheld): Experimental evidence at protein level: Swiss-Prot protein existence level 1. Calmodulin mediates the control of a large number of enzymes, ion channels and other proteins by Ca(2+). Among the enzymes to be stimulated by the calmodulin-Ca(2+) complex are a number of protein kinases and phosphatases. From Arbacia punctulata (Punctuate sea urchin).
   1877..2551    +  CDS            mRFP1: mRFP1 is a basic (constitutively fluorescent) red fluorescent protein published in 2002, derived from Discosoma sp.. It is reported to be a somewhat slowly-maturing monomer with low acid sensitivity.
   2556..2657    +  CDS            HBB (fragment): HBB_PONPY - Experimental evidence at transcript level: Swiss-Prot protein existence level 2. Involved in oxygen transport from the lung to the various peripheral tissues. From Pongo pygmaeus (Bornean orangutan).
   2728..2783    +  polyA_signal   β-globin poly(A) signal: rabbit β-globin polyadenylation signal (Gil and Proudfoot, 1987)
   3168..3184    -  protein_bind   lac operator: The lac repressor binds to the lac operator to inhibit transcription in E. coli. This inhibition can be relieved by adding lactose or isopropyl-β-D-thiogalactopyranoside (IPTG). lac repressor encoded by lacI
   3192..3222    -  promoter       lac promoter: promoter for the E. coli lac operon
   3237..3258    -  protein_bind   CAP binding site: CAP binding activates transcription in the presence of cAMP. E. coli catabolite activator protein
   3271..3310    -  CDS            lacI (fragment): lac repressor; lacI; The lac repressor binds to the lac operator to inhibit transcription in E. coli. This inhibition can be relieved by adding lactose or isopropyl-β-D-thiogalactopyranoside (IPTG).
   3317..3339    +  promoter       SV40 promoter (fragment): SV40 enhancer and early promoter
   3363..3498    +  rep_origin     SV40 ori: SV40 origin of replication
   3518..3652    +  polyA_signal   SV40 poly(A) signal: SV40 polyadenylation signal
   3654..3708    -  CDS            lacI (fragment): lac repressor; lacI; The lac repressor binds to the lac operator to inhibit transcription in E. coli. This inhibition can be relieved by adding lactose or isopropyl-β-D-thiogalactopyranoside (IPTG).
   3891..4479    -  rep_origin     ori: high-copy-number ColE1/pMB1/pBR322/pUC origin of replication
   4650..5510    -  CDS            AmpR: β-lactamase; bla; confers resistance to ampicillin, carbenicillin, and related antibiotics
   5511..5615    -  promoter       AmpR promoter: bla
   5646..6025    +  enhancer       CMV enhancer: human cytomegalovirus immediate early enhancer
   6027..2       +  promoter       chicken β-actin promoter (fragment) (across the origin): contains a 21-bp deletion relative to the standard chicken β-actin promoter
   6136..115     +  promoter       chicken β-actin promoter (fragment) (across the origin): contains a 21-bp deletion relative to the standard chicken β-actin promoter
