[The description below was written by a language model from this plasmid's Addgene catalogue record and pLannotate feature annotations shown in this document.]
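Description:
pCX-SpiCee-NES is a mammalian expression plasmid built on the pCX backbone for producing SpiCee-NES, a synthetic, genetically encoded calcium buffer ("calcium sponge") that is excluded from the nucleus. It is propagated in E. coli as a high-copy plasmid through a ColE1/pUC-type origin and selected with ampicillin via the β-lactamase gene. The sequenced record is about 6.1 kb. No mammalian selection marker is annotated, although the backbone carries an SV40 origin, which permits episomal replication in cells expressing large T antigen. Remnants of lac regulatory sequence and an SV40 poly(A) signal are also present.

Expression is driven by the CAG promoter, seen in the feature table as the CMV immediate-early enhancer, the chicken β-actin promoter (spanning the sequence origin) and the chimeric chicken β-actin/rabbit β-globin intron. This arrangement gives strong, broadly active transcription. The transcript is terminated by the rabbit β-globin polyadenylation signal, and the short HBB fragments flanking the insert are probably residual globin exon sequence from the pCX cassette. The annotated coding region begins with a partial FLAG-type epitope match, followed by rat parvalbumin and a calmodulin-derived segment, both of which are calcium-binding modules, and then C-terminal mRFP1, which allows red fluorescent tracking of expressing cells. The nuclear export signal implied by the name was not picked up by the automated annotation, so its position is not stated in the record.

According to the record, the construct is used to chelate intracellular calcium outside the nucleus and so prevent downstream calcium-dependent signalling. It belongs to a toolset for subcellular and cell-specific calcium manipulation.
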