Addgene plasmid #140901: pCX-SpiCee-NES
Purpose: mammalian expression of SpiCee-NES, a nucleus-excluded variant of the calcium buffer SpiCee that prevents downstream signaling
Depositing lab: Xavier Nicol. Depositing organization: Sorbonne Université. Publication: SpiCee: A Genetic Tool for Subcellular and Cell-Specific Calcium Manipulation. Ros O, Baudet S, Zagar Y, Loulier K, Roche F, Couvet S, Aghaie A, Atkins M, Louail A, Petit C, Metin C, Mechulam Y, Nicol X. Cell Rep. 2020 Jul 21;32(3):107934. doi: 10.1016/j.celrep.2020.107934. PubMed 32697983.
Backbone
  Vector backbone: pCX
  Vector type: Mammalian Expression
Growth in bacteria
  Bacterial resistance: Ampicillin, 100 μg/mL
  Growth temperature: 37°C
  Growth strain: DH5alpha
  Copy number: High Copy
Gene/Insert
  Gene/Insert name: SpiCee-NES (alt name: Calcium Sponge-NES)
  Species: Synthetic
  Promoter: CAG
  Tag / fusion protein: mRFP (C terminal on insert)
  Cloning method: Unknown
  Sequencing primers: 5′ Unknown
Terms and licenses: Academic/Nonprofit Terms; Industry Terms: Not Available to Industry
How to cite: pCX-SpiCee-NES was a gift from Xavier Nicol (Addgene plasmid # 140901 ; http://n2t.net/addgene:140901 ; RRID:Addgene_140901)
